>Addgene plasmid #241314 | tetO-HyperTRIBE-adar_deaminase-V5-t2a-mCherry | addgene full sequence | sequence record 478721 | Addgene NGS Result
CTTCACTCGAGTTTACCACTCCCTATCAGTGATAGAGAAAAGTGAAAGTCGAGTTTACCACTCCCTATCA
GTGATAGAGAAAAGTGAAAGTCGAGTTTACCACTCCCTATCAGTGATAGAGAAAAGTGAAAGTCGAGTTT
ACCACTCCCTATCAGTGATAGAGAAAAGTGAAAGTCGAGTTTACCACTCCCTATCAGTGATAGAGAAAAG
TGAAAGTCGAGTTTACCACTCCCTATCAGTGATAGAGAAAAGTGAAAGTCGAGTTTACCACTCCCTATCA
GTGATAGAGAAAAGTGAAAGTCGAGCTCGGTACCCGGGTCGAGGTAGGCGTGTACGGTGGGAGGCCTATA
TAAGCAGAGCTCGTTTAGTGAACCGTCAGATCGCCTGGAGACGCCATCCACGCTGTTTTGACCTCCATAG
AAGACACCGGGACCGATCCAGCCTCCGCGGCCCCGAATTCGAGCTCGGTACCCGGGGATCCTCTAGTCAG
CTGACGCGTGCTAGCGCGGCCATGTCCGGCCGCATCGATAAGCTTGGAGGTGGAGGTAGTACCTTCCACG
ACCAGATAGCTATGCTGAGCCACAGGTGCTTCAATGCTCTGACCAACAGTTTCCAGCCCTCCCTGCTCGG
CCGCAAGATCCTGGCTGCCATTATTATGAAAAGAGATCCAGAGGACATGGGTGTTGTCGTGAGTTTGGGG
ACAGGCAATCGCTGTGTGAAAGGGGACTCTCTCAGCCTGAAGGGAGAGACGGTCAATGACTGCCATGCCG
AAATCATCTCCCGGAGGGGCTTCATCAGGTTTCTCTACAGTGAACTGATGAAGTACAACCACCACACTGC
CAAGAACAGCATATTTGAGCTTGCCAGGGGAGGAGAGAAGCTGCAGATAAAGAAGACGGTTTCTTTTCAT
CTCTACATCAGCACGGCGCCATGTGGAGATGGGGCCCTCTTTGACAAATCCTGCAGTGACCGTGCCGTGG
AAAGCACAGAGTCCCGCCATTACCCTGTCTTTGAAAATCCCAAGCAAGGCAAGCTTCGCACCAAGGTGGA
GAATGGGCAAGGCACAATTCCTGTGGAGTCCAGTGATATTGTACCCACGTGGGATGGCATCCGCCTTGGG
GAAAGACTCCGTACCATGTCCTGTAGTGACAAAATCCTACGCTGGAATGTGCTGGGCCTGCAAGGGGCGT
TGTTGACGCACTTCCTACAGCCTGTGTACCTGAAATCTGTAACCTTAGGTTACCTTTTCAGCCAAGGGCA
TCTGACCCGTGCTATTTGCTGCCGCGTGACCAGAGATGGGAAAGCATTTGAGGATGGACTACGCTATCCC
TTTATTGTCAACCACCCCAAGGTCGGCCGAGTCAGTGTTTATGATTCCAAAAGACAGTCCGGAAAGACCA
AGGAAACAAGCGTCAACTGGTGCATGGCTGATGGCTATGACCTAGAGATCCTGGATGGCACCAGAGGCAC
TGTGGATGGACCAGGGAAAGAGTTGTCTCGGGTGTCCAAGAAGAATATTTTCCTTCAGTTTAAGAAGCTC
TGCTCCTTCCGAGCCCGCAGAGATTTACTGCAGCTCTCTTATGGTGAAGCCAAGAAAGCTGCCCGTGACT
ATGACTTAGCCAAGAACTACTTCAAGAAAAGCCTGCGAGACATGGGCTATGGGAATTGGATCAGCAAACC
CCAGGAGGAAAAGAACTTTACGGATCCCCAGCCATGGGGTAAGCCTATCCCTAACCCTCTCCTCGGTCTC
GATTCTACGAAGCTTGTCGACGGCAGTGGAGAGGGCAGAGGAAGTCTGCTAACATGCGGTGACGTCGAGG
AGAATCCTGGCCCATCTAGAGTGAGCAAGGGCGAGGAGGATAACATGGCCATCATCAAGGAGTTCATGCG
CTTCAAGGTGCACATGGAGGGCTCCGTGAACGGCCACGAGTTCGAGATCGAGGGCGAGGGCGAGGGCCGC
CCCTACGAGGGCACCCAGACCGCCAAGCTGAAGGTGACCAAGGGTGGCCCCCTGCCCTTCGCCTGGGACA
TCCTGTCCCCTCAGTTCATGTACGGCTCCAAGGCCTACGTGAAGCACCCCGCCGACATCCCCGACTACTT
GAAGCTGTCCTTCCCCGAGGGCTTCAAGTGGGAGCGCGTGATGAACTTCGAGGACGGCGGCGTGGTGACC
GTGACCCAGGACTCCTCCCTGCAGGACGGCGAGTTCATCTACAAGGTGAAGCTGCGCGGCACCAACTTCC
CCTCCGACGGCCCCGTAATGCAGAAGAAGACCATGGGCTGGGAGGCCTCCTCCGAGCGGATGTACCCCGA
GGACGGCGCCCTGAAGGGCGAGATCAAGCAGAGGCTGAAGCTGAAGGACGGCGGCCACTACGACGCTGAG
GTCAAGACCACCTACAAGGCCAAGAAGCCCGTGCAGCTGCCCGGCGCCTACAACGTCAACATCAAGTTGG
ACATCACCTCCCACAACGAGGACTACACCATCGTGGAACAGTACGAACGCGCCGAGGGCCGCCACTCCAC
CGGCGGCATGGACGAGCTGTACAAGTAATCTAGAGCTGAGAACTTCAGGGTGAGTTTGGGGACCCTTGAT
TGTTCTTTCTTTTTCGCTATTGTAAAATTCATGTTATATGGAGGGGGCAAAGTTTTCAGGGTGTTGTTTA
GAATGGGAAGATGTCCCTTGTATCACCATGGACCCTCATGATAATTTTGTTTCTTTCACTTTCTACTCTG
TTGACAACCATTGTCTCCTCTTATTTTCTTTTCATTTTCTGTAACTTTTTCGTTAAACTTTAGCTTGCAT
TTGTAACGAATTTTTAAATTCACTTTTGTTTATTTGTCAGATTGTAAGTACTTTCTCTAATCACTTTTTT
TTCAAGGCAATCAGGGTATATTATATTGTACTTCAGCACAGTTTTAGAGAACAATTGTTATAATTAAATG
ATAAGGTAGAATATTTCTGCATATAAATTCTGGCTGGCGTGGAAATATTCTTATTGGTAGAAACAACTAC
ACCCTGGTCATCATCCTGCCTTTCTCTTTATGGTTACAATGATATACACTGTTTGAGATGAGGATAAAAT
ACTCTGAGTCCAAACCGGGCCCCTCTGCTAACCATGTTCATGCCTTCTTCTCTTTCCTACAGCTCCTGGG
CAACGTGCTGGTTGTTGTGCTGTCTCATCATTTTGGCAAAGAATTCACTCCTCAGGTGCAGGCTGCCTAT
CAGAAGGTGGTGGCTGGTGTGGCCAATGCCCTGGCTCACAAATACCACTGAGATCTTTTTCCCTCTGCCA
AAAATTATGGGGACATCATGAAGCCCCTTGAGCATCTGACTTCTGGCTAATAAAGGAAATTTATTTTCAT
TGCAATAGTGTGTTGGAATTTTTTGTGTCTCTCACTCGGAAGGACATATGGGAGGGCAAATCATTTAAAA
CATCAGAATGAGTATTTGGTTTAGAGTTTGGCAACATATGCCCATATGCTGGCTGCCATGAACAAAGGTT
GGCTATAAAGAGGTCATCAGTATATGAAACAGCCCCCTGCTGTCCATTCCTTATTCCATAGAAAAGCCTT
GACTTGAGGTTAGATTTTTTTTATATTTTGTTTTGTGTTATTTTTTTCTTTAACATCCCTAAAATTTTCC
TTACATGTTTTACTAGCCAGATTTTTCCTCCTCTCCTGACTACTCCCAGTCATAGCTGTCCCTCTTCTCT
TATGGAGATCCCTCGACTGCATTAATGAATCGGCCAACGCGCGGGGAGAGGCGGTTTGCGTATTGGGCGC
TCTTCCGCTTCCTCGCTCACTGACTCGCTGCGCTCGGTCGTTCGGCTGCGGCGAGCGGTATCAGCTCACT
CAAAGGCGGTAATACGGTTATCCACAGAATCAGGGGATAACGCAGGAAAGAACATGTGAGCAAAAGGCCA
GCAAAAGGCCAGGAACCGTAAAAAGGCCGCGTTGCTGGCGTTTTTCCATAGGCTCCGCCCCCCTGACGAG
CATCACAAAAATCGACGCTCAAGTCAGAGGTGGCGAAACCCGACAGGACTATAAAGATACCAGGCGTTTC
CCCCTGGAAGCTCCCTCGTGCGCTCTCCTGTTCCGACCCTGCCGCTTACCGGATACCTGTCCGCCTTTCT
CCCTTCGGGAAGCGTGGCGCTTTCTCATAGCTCACGCTGTAGGTATCTCAGTTCGGTGTAGGTCGTTCGC
TCCAAGCTGGGCTGTGTGCACGAACCCCCCGTTCAGCCCGACCGCTGCGCCTTATCCGGTAACTATCGTC
TTGAGTCCAACCCGGTAAGACACGACTTATCGCCACTGGCAGCAGCCACTGGTAACAGGATTAGCAGAGC
GAGGTATGTAGGCGGTGCTACAGAGTTCTTGAAGTGGTGGCCTAACTACGGCTACACTAGAAGAACAGTA
TTTGGTATCTGCGCTCTGCTGAAGCCAGTTACCTTCGGAAAAAGAGTTGGTAGCTCTTGATCCGGCAAAC
AAACCACCGCTGGTAGCGGTGGTTTTTTTGTTTGCAAGCAGCAGATTACGCGCAGAAAAAAAGGATCTCA
AGAAGATCCTTTGATCTTTTCTACGGGGTCTGACGCTCAGTGGAACGAAAACTCACGTTAAGGGATTTTG
GTCATGAGATTATCAAAAAGGATCTTCACCTAGATCCTTTTAAATTAAAAATGAAGTTTTAAATCAATCT
AAAGTATATATGAGTAAACTTGGTCTGACAGTTACCAATGCTTAATCAGTGAGGCACCTATCTCAGCGAT
CTGTCTATTTCGTTCATCCATAGTTGCCTGACTCCCCGTCGTGTAGATAACTACGATACGGGAGGGCTTA
CCATCTGGCCCCAGTGCTGCAATGATACCGCGAGAACCACGCTCACCGGCTCCAGATTTATCAGCAATAA
ACCAGCCAGCCGGAAGGGCCGAGCGCAGAAGTGGTCCTGCAACTTTATCCGCCTCCATCCAGTCTATTAA
TTGTTGCCGGGAAGCTAGAGTAAGTAGTTCGCCAGTTAATAGTTTGCGCAACGTTGTTGCCATTGCTACA
GGCATCGTGGTGTCACGCTCGTCGTTTGGTATGGCTTCATTCAGCTCCGGTTCCCAACGATCAAGGCGAG
TTACATGATCCCCCATGTTGTGCAAAAAAGCGGTTAGCTCCTTCGGTCCTCCGATCGTTGTCAGAAGTAA
GTTGGCCGCAGTGTTATCACTCATGGTTATGGCAGCACTGCATAATTCTCTTACTGTCATGCCATCCGTA
AGATGCTTTTCTGTGACTGGTGAGTACTCAACCAAGTCATTCTGAGAATAGTGTATGCGGCGACCGAGTT
GCTCTTGCCCGGCGTCAACACGGGATAATACCGCGCCACATAGCAGAACTTTAAAAGTGCTCATCATTGG
AAAACGTTCTTCGGGGCGAAAACTCTCAAGGATCTTACCGCTGTTGAGATCCAGTTCGATGTAACCCACT
CGTGCACCCAACTGATCTTCAGCATCTTTTACTTTCACCAGCGTTTCTGGGTGAGCAAAAACAGGAAGGC
AAAATGCCGCAAAAAAGGGAATAAGGGCGACACGGAAATGTTGAATACTCATACTCTTCCTTTTTCAATA
TTATTGAAGCATTTATCAGGGTTATTGTCTCATGAGCGGATACATATTTGAATGTATTTAGAAAAATAAA
CAAATAGGGGTTCCGCGCACATTTCCCCGAAAAGTGCCACCTGACGTCTAAGAAACCATTATTATCATGA
CATTAACCTATAAAAATAGGCGTATCACGAGGCCCTTTCGT
Features (pLannotate 1.2.2; 14 found; start..end, strand, type, name):
     20..290     +  protein_bind   tetracycline response element: contains seven copies of the tetracycline operator tetO tetracycline repressor TetR
    301..318     +  misc_feature   MCS (fragment): pUC18/19 multiple cloning site
    323..361     +  promoter       minimal CMV promoter: human cytomegalovirus (CMV) immediate early promoter
    455..486     +  misc_feature   MCS (fragment): pUC18/19 multiple cloning site
    545..1735    +  CDS            Adar (fragment): DSRAD_MOUSE - Experimental evidence at protein level: Swiss-Prot protein existence level 1. Catalyzes the hydrolytic deamination of adenosine to inosine in double-stranded RNA (dsRNA) referred to as A-to-I RNA editing. This may affect gene expression and function in a number of ways that include mRNA translation by changing codons and hence the amino acid sequence of proteins; pre-mRNA splicing by altering splice site recognition sequences; RNA stability by changing sequences involved in nuclease recognition; genetic stability in the case of RNA virus genomes by changing sequences during viral
   1718..1759    +  CDS            V5 tag: epitope tag from simian virus 5
   1841..2547    +  CDS            mCherry (fragment): monomeric derivative of DsRed fluorescent protein (Shaner et al., 2004) mammalian codon-optimized
   2570..3142    +  intron         β-globin intron: intron from rabbit β-globin gene
   3146..3268    +  CDS            HBB: HBB_COLGU - Experimental evidence at transcript level: Swiss-Prot protein existence level 2. Involved in oxygen transport from the lung to the various peripheral tissues. From Colobus guereza (Mantled guereza) (Eastern black-and-white colobus monkey).
   3339..3394    +  polyA_signal   β-globin poly(A) signal: rabbit β-globin polyadenylation signal (Gil and Proudfoot, 1987)
   3727..3780    -  CDS            lacI (fragment): lac repressor; lacI; The lac repressor binds to the lac operator to inhibit transcription in E. coli. This inhibition can be relieved by adding lactose or isopropyl-β-D-thiogalactopyranoside (IPTG).
   3963..4551    -  rep_origin     ori: high-copy-number ColE1/pMB1/pBR322/pUC origin of replication
   4722..5582    -  CDS            AmpR: β-lactamase; bla; confers resistance to ampicillin, carbenicillin, and related antibiotics
   5583..5687    -  promoter       AmpR promoter: bla
