[The description below was written by a language model from this plasmid's Addgene catalogue record and pLannotate feature annotations shown in this document.]
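Description:
tetO-HyperTRIBE-adar_deaminase-V5-t2a-mCherry is a mammalian expression plasmid of about 5.8 kb built on the pTRE2 backbone, designed for tetracycline/doxycycline-regulated expression of the catalytic domain of mouse Adar. It is propagated in E. coli through a high-copy ColE1/pUC-type origin and selected with ampicillin via the β-lactamase (AmpR) gene and its own promoter. No mammalian selection marker is annotated.

The expression cassette is driven by a tetracycline response element containing seven tetO operator copies placed upstream of a minimal CMV promoter. This arrangement is essentially silent on its own and requires a tetracycline-controlled transactivator (tTA or rtTA), which is not encoded on this plasmid and must be supplied separately. The coding sequence is a fragment of mouse Adar spanning T788 to F1170, which covers the deaminase domain without the upstream portion of the protein. It carries the E957Q substitution, which the depositor describes as the conserved mouse equivalent of the Drosophila E488Q "HyperTRIBE" mutation. A C-terminal V5 epitope tag allows detection of the protein. According to the construct name, a T2A self-cleaving peptide, which is not itself annotated in the feature table, then links it to mCherry so that expressing cells are marked by red fluorescence from a separate polypeptide. Downstream, a rabbit β-globin intron, a short β-globin coding segment and the β-globin polyadenylation signal provide transcript processing; these, like the small lacI fragment, appear to be backbone-derived.

The record states the purpose simply as inducible expression of the HyperTRIBE Adar deaminase domain in mammalian cells. No RNA-binding protein partner is fused in this construct, and the record does not specify its experimental role further.
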