Addgene plasmid #241314: tetO-HyperTRIBE-adar_deaminase-V5-t2a-mCherry
Purpose: inducible mouse Adar Deaminase domain (HyperTRIBE) for expression in mammalian cells
Depositing lab: Stavros Lomvardas. Depositing organization: Columbia University.
Backbone
  Vector backbone: pTRE2
  Total vector size (bp): 5769
  Vector type: Mammalian Expression
Growth in bacteria
  Bacterial resistance: Ampicillin, 100 μg/mL
  Growth temperature: 37°C
  Growth strain: DH5alpha
  Copy number: Unknown
Gene/Insert
  Gene/Insert name: Adar deaminase domain
  Species: M. musculus (mouse)
  Mutation: E957Q
  Entrez Gene: Adar (a.k.a. Adar1, Adar1p110, Adar1p150, DRADA, mZaADAR)
  Promoter: tetO and CMV
  Tag / fusion protein: V5 (C terminal on insert)
  Cloning method: Other
  Sequencing primers: 5′ pTRE2-Seq_Fwd: AATTCGAGCTCGGTACCCGG
Terms and licenses: Academic/Nonprofit Terms; Industry Terms: Not Available to Industry
Depositor comments: The "HyperTRIBE" mutation is E488Q in drosophila and is conserved at the E957Q amino acid in the mouse Adar gene (amino acid references transcript uc008pzx.2, which is 1178 amino acids in length). This insert is a C-terminal truncation of the total Adar gene from T788 to F1170 - which spans the deaminase domain.
How to cite: tetO-HyperTRIBE-adar_deaminase-V5-t2a-mCherry was a gift from Stavros Lomvardas (Addgene plasmid # 241314 ; http://n2t.net/addgene:241314 ; RRID:Addgene_241314)
